Addgene plasmid #33188: pDMG11a
Depositing lab: David Bartel. Depositing organization: Whitehead Institute for Biomedical Research. Publication: Weak seed-pairing stability and high target-site abundance decrease the proficiency of lsy-6 and other microRNAs. Garcia DM, Baek D, Shin C, Bell GW, Grimson A, Bartel DP. Nat Struct Mol Biol. 2011 Sep 11;18(10):1139-46. doi: 10.1038/nsmb.2115. PubMed 21909094.
Backbone
  Vector backbone: pIS1
  Backbone manufacturer: Addgene (#12179)
  Backbone size w/o insert (bp): 4085
  Vector type: Mammalian Expression, Luciferase
Growth in bacteria
  Bacterial resistance: Ampicillin, 100 μg/mL
  Growth temperature: 37°C
  Growth strain: DH5alpha
  Copy number: High Copy
Gene/Insert
  Gene/Insert name: glb-1 3'UTR
  Species: C. elegans (nematode)
  GenBank ID: NM_066573.5
  Entrez Gene: glb-1 (a.k.a. ZK637.13)
  Tag / fusion protein: Luciferase (N terminal on backbone)
  Cloning method: Restriction Enzyme; 5′ cloning site XbaI (not destroyed); 3′ cloning site EagI (not destroyed)
  Sequencing primers: 5′ Rluc-F; 3′ EBV Reverse
Terms and licenses: Academic/Nonprofit Terms; Industry Terms: Not Available to Industry
How to cite: pDMG11a was a gift from David Bartel (Addgene plasmid # 33188 ; http://n2t.net/addgene:33188 ; RRID:Addgene_33188)
