[The description below was written by a language model from this plasmid's Addgene catalogue record.]
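Description:
pDMG11a is a mammalian luciferase reporter plasmid built on the pIS1 backbone (about 4.1 kb without insert). It carries the 3′ untranslated region of the C. elegans gene glb-1 (ZK637.13) downstream of a luciferase open reading frame. The UTR fragment was inserted by restriction cloning between XbaI and EagI sites, both of which remain intact, so the segment can be excised or swapped. The catalogue lists luciferase as an N-terminal "fusion" supplied by the backbone. Because the insert is an untranslated region, this means the reporter coding sequence lies upstream and the glb-1 sequence forms the 3′UTR of the luciferase transcript, not that a protein fusion is made. The use of an Rluc forward sequencing primer suggests the reporter is Renilla luciferase, although the record does not say so directly. The promoter driving the reporter and the polyadenylation signal are also not stated, and no feature table is available to confirm them.

The plasmid is propagated in E. coli as a high-copy construct under ampicillin selection. No mammalian selection marker is recorded, which is consistent with use in transient transfection.

Placing a candidate target 3′UTR behind a luciferase gene allows post-transcriptional regulation acting through that UTR to be read out as a change in reporter activity. The associated publication examined how seed-pairing stability and target-site abundance affect the targeting proficiency of lsy-6 and other microRNAs. This indicates that the construct served as a reporter for microRNA-mediated repression through the glb-1 3′UTR. Such reporters are typically compared with site-mutant versions and normalised to a co-transfected control luciferase. The record does not say which microRNA sites, if any, this particular version contains or alters.
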