>Addgene plasmid #33188 | pDMG11a | depositor partial sequence | sequence record 39338 | glb-1 3'UTR
TTGAGCCTTTATATTGTATTTGAATGAGCTTTGAGTATTATAATGATTATCTCTCTTGGAAACGTTTTTG
TACAAAATAAACAAAG
