>Addgene plasmid #33188 | pDMG11a | addgene partial sequence | sequence record 41341 | Rluc-F 5'-ccaggattcttttccaatgc-3'
GAATTTGTCAAAGTAAAAGGTCTTCATTTTTCGCAAGAAGATGCACCTGCATGAAATGGGAAAATATATC
AAATCGTTCGTTGAGCGAGTTCTCAAAAATGAACAATAATTCTAGGAGCTCTATACCGGTCTCGATATCA
CTACTAGTGTTCTAGATTGAGCCTTTATATTGTATTTGAATGAGCTTTGAGTATTATAATGATTATCTCT
CTTGGAAACGTTTTTGTACAAAATAAACAAAGCGGCCGCTTCGAGCAGACATGATAAGATACATTGATGA
GTTTGGACAAACCACAACTAGAATGCAGTGAAAAAAATGCTTTATTTGTGAAATTTGTGATGCTATTGCT
TTATTTGTAACCATTATAAGCTGCAATAAACAAGTTAACAACAACAATTGCATTCATTTTATGTTTCAGG
TTCAGGGGGAGGTGTGGGAGGTTTTTTAAAGCAAGTAAAACCTCTACAAATGTGGTAAAATCGATAAGGA
TCCAGGTGGCACTTTTCGGGGAAATGTGCGCGGAACCCCTATTTGTTTATTTTTCTAAATACATTCAAAT
ATGTATCCGCTCATGAGACAATAACCCTGATAAATGCTTCAATAATATTGAAAAAGGAAGAGTATGAGTA
TTCAACATTTCCGTGTCGCCCTTATTCCCTTTTTTGCGGCATTTTGCCTTCCTGTTTTTGCTCACCCAGA
AACGCTGGTGAAAGTAAAAGATGCTGAAGATCAGTTGGGTGCACGAGTGGGTTACATCGAACTGGATCTC
AACAGCGGTAAGATCCTTGAGAGTTTTCGCCCCGAAGAACGTTTTCCCATGATGAGC
